>Addgene plasmid #195212 | GFP-NHERF1 PDZ2* | addgene full sequence | sequence record 384598 | Addgene NGS Result
TTACGGTTCCTGGCCTTTTGCTGGCCTTTTGCTCACATGTTCTTTCCTGCGTTATCCCCTGATTCTGTGG
ATAACCGTATTACCGCCATGCATTAGTTATTAATAGTAATCAATTACGGGGTCATTAGTTCATAGCCCAT
ATATGGAGTTCCGCGTTACATAACTTACGGTAAATGGCCCGCCTGGCTGACCGCCCAACGACCCCCGCCC
ATTGACGTCAATAATGACGTATGTTCCCATAGTAACGCCAATAGGGACTTTCCATTGACGTCAATGGGTG
GAGTATTTACGGTAAACTGCCCACTTGGCAGTACATCAAGTGTATCATATGCCAAGTACGCCCCCTATTG
ACGTCAATGACGGTAAATGGCCCGCCTGGCATTATGCCCAGTACATGACCTTATGGGACTTTCCTACTTG
GCAGTACATCTACGTATTAGTCATCGCTATTACCATGGTGATGCGGTTTTGGCAGTACATCAATGGGCGT
GGATAGCGGTTTGACTCACGGGGATTTCCAAGTCTCCACCCCATTGACGTCAATGGGAGTTTGTTTTGGC
ACCAAAATCAACGGGACTTTCCAAAATGTCGTAACAACTCCGCCCCATTGACGCAAATGGGCGGTAGGCG
TGTACGGTGGGAGGTCTATATAAGCAGAGCTGGTTTAGTGAACCGTCAGATCCGCTAGCGCTACCGGTCG
CCACCATGGTGAGCAAGGGCGAGGAGCTGTTCACCGGGGTGGTGCCCATCCTGGTCGAGCTGGACGGCGA
CGTAAACGGCCACAAGTTCAGCGTGTCCGGCGAGGGCGAGGGCGATGCCACCTACGGCAAGCTGACCCTG
AAGTTCATCTGCACCACCGGCAAGCTGCCCGTGCCCTGGCCCACCCTCGTGACCACCCTGACCTACGGCG
TGCAGTGCTTCAGCCGCTACCCCGACCACATGAAGCAGCACGACTTCTTCAAGTCCGCCATGCCCGAAGG
CTACGTCCAGGAGCGCACCATCTTCTTCAAGGACGACGGCAACTACAAGACCCGCGCCGAGGTGAAGTTC
GAGGGCGACACCCTGGTGAACCGCATCGAGCTGAAGGGCATCGACTTCAAGGAGGACGGCAACATCCTGG
GGCACAAGCTGGAGTACAACTACAACAGCCACAACGTCTATATCATGGCCGACAAGCAGAAGAACGGCAT
CAAGGTGAACTTCAAGATCCGCCACAACATCGAGGACGGCAGCGTGCAGCTCGCCGACCACTACCAGCAG
AACACCCCCATCGGCGACGGCCCCGTGCTGCTGCCCGACAACCACTACCTGAGCACCCAGTCCGCCCTGA
GCAAAGACCCCAACGAGAAGCGCGATCACATGGTCCTGCTGGAGTTCGTGACCGCCGCCGGGATCACTCT
CGGCATGGACGAGCTGTACAAGTCCGGCCGGACTCAGATCCTGATGAGCGCGGACGCAGCGGCCGGGGCG
CCCCTGCCCCGGCTCTGCTGCCTGGAGAAGGGTCCGAACGGCTACGGCTTCCACCTGCACGGGGAGAAGG
GCAAGTTGGGCCAGTACATCCGGCTGGTGGAGCCCGGCTCGCCGGCCGAGAAGGCGGGGCTGCTGGCGGG
GGACCGGCTGGTGGAGGTGAACGGGGAGAACGTGGAAAAGGAGACCCACCAGCAGGTGGTGAGCCGCATC
CGCGCCGCACTCAACGCCGTGCGCCTGCTGGTGGTCGACCCCGAGACGGACGAGCAGCTGCAGAAGCTCG
GCGTCCAGGTCCGAGAGGAGCTGCTGCGCGCCCAGGAAGCGCCGGGGCAGGCCGAGCCGCCGGCCGCCGC
CGAGGTGCAGGGGGCTGGCAACGAAAATGAGCCTCGCGAGGCCGACAAGAGCCACCCGGAGCAGCGCGAG
CTTCGGCCTCGGCTCTGTACCATGAAGAAGGGCCCCAGTGGCTATGCCGCCAACCTGCACAGCGACAAGT
CCAAGCCAGGCCAGTTCATCCGGTCAGTGGACCCAGACTCCCCGGCTGAGGCTTCAGGGCTCCGGGCCCA
GGATCGCATTGTGGAGGTGAACGGGGTCTGCATGGAGGGGAAGCAGCATGGGGACGTGGTGTCCGCCATC
AGGGCTGGCGGGGACGAGACCAAGCTGCTGGTGGTGGACAGGGAAACTGACGAGTTCTTCAAGAAATGCA
GAGTGATCCCATCTCAGGAGCACCTGAATGGTCCCCTGCCTGTGCCCTTCACCAATGGGGAGATACAGAA
GGAGAACAGTCGTGAAGCCCTGGCAGAGGCAGCCTTGGAGAGCCCCAGGCCAGCCCTGGTGAGATCCGCC
TCCAGTGACACCAGCGAGGAGCTGAATTCCCAAGACAGCCCCCCAAAACAGGACTCCACAGCGCCCTCGT
CTACCTCCTCCTCCGACCCCATCCTAGACTTCAACATCTCCCTGGCCATGGCCAAAGAGAGGGCCCACCA
GAAACGCAGCAGCAAACGGGCCCCGCAGATGGACTGGAGCAAGAAAAACGAACTCTTCAGCAACCTCTGA
GCCGGGTCGAGGGGAATTCTGCAGTCGACGGTACCGCGGGCCCGGGATCCACCGGATCTAGATAACTGAT
CATAATCAGCCATACCACATTTGTAGAGGTTTTACTTGCTTTAAAAAACCTCCCACACCTCCCCCTGAAC
CTGAAACATAAAATGAATGCAATTGTTGTTGTTAACTTGTTTATTGCAGCTTATAATGGTTACAAATAAA
GCAATAGCATCACAAATTTCACAAATAAAGCATTTTTTTCACTGCATTCTAGTTGTGGTTTGTCCAAACT
CATCAATGTATCTTAACGCGTAAATTGTAAGCGTTAATATTTTGTTAAAATTCGCGTTAAATTTTTGTTA
AATCAGCTCATTTTTTAACCAATAGGCCGAAATCGGCAAAATCCCTTATAAATCAAAAGAATAGACCGAG
ATAGGGT
[37 nt withheld, positions 2948-2984]
AAAGAACGTGGACTCCAACGTCAAAGG
[49 nt withheld, positions 3012-3060]
T
[91 nt withheld, positions 3062-3152]
G
[124 nt withheld, positions 3154-3277]
CAGGTGGCACTTTTCGGGGAAATGTGCGCGGAACCCCTATTTGTTTATTTTTCTAAATACATTCAAATAT
GTATCCGCTCATGAGACAATAACCCTGATAAATGCTTCAATAATATTGAAAAAGGAAGAGTCCTGAGGCG
GAAAGAACCAGCTGTGGAATGTGTGTCAGTTAGGGTGTGGAAAGTCCCCAGGCTCCCCAGCAGGCAGAAG
TATGCAAAGCATGCATCTCAATTAGTCAGCAACCAGGTGTGGAAAGTCCCCAGGCTCCCCAGCAGGCAGA
AGTATGCAAAGCATGCATCTCAATTAGTCAGCAACCATAGTCCCGCCCCTAACTCCGCCCATCCCGCCCC
TAACTCCGCCCAGTTCCGCCCATTCTCCGCCCCATGGCTGACTAATTTTTTTTATTTATGCAGAGGCCGA
GGCCGCCTCGGCCTCTGAGCTATTCCAGAAGTAGTGAGGAGGCTTTTTTGGAGGCCTAGGCTTTTGCAAA
GATCGATCAAGAGACAGGATGAGGATCGTTTCGCATGATTGAACAAGATGGATTGCACGCAGGTTCTCCG
GCCGCTTGGGTGGAGAGGCTATTCGGCTATGACTGGGCACAACAGACAATCGGCTGCTCTGATGCCGCCG
TGTTCCGGCTGTCAGCGCAGGGGCGCCCGGTTCTTTTTGTCAAGACCGACCTGTCCGGTGCCCTGAATGA
ACTGCAAGACGAGGCAGCGCGGCTATCGTGGCTGGCCACGACGGGCGTTCCTTGCGCAGCTGTGCTCGAC
GTTGTCACTGAAGCGGGAAGGGACTGGCTGCTATTGGGCGAAGTGCCGGGGCAGGATCTCCTGTCATCTC
ACCTTGCTCCTGCCGAGAAAGTATCCATCATGGCTGATGCAATGCGGCGGCTGCATACGCTTGATCCGGC
TACCTGCCCATTCGACCACCAAGCGAAACATCGCATCGAGCGAGCACGTACTCGGATGGAAGCCGGTCTT
GTCGATCAGGATGATCTGGACGAAGAGCATCAGGGGCTCGCGCCAGCCGAACTGTTCGCCAGGCTCAAGG
CGAGCATGCCCGACGGCGAGGATCTCGTCGTGACCCATGGCGATGCCTGCTTGCCGAATATCATGGTGGA
AAATGGCCGCTTTTCTGGATTCATCGACTGTGGCCGGCTGGGTGTGGCGGACCGCTATCAGGACATAGCG
TTGGCTACCCGTGATATTGCTGAAGAGCTTGGCGGCGAATGGGCTGACCGCTTCCTCGTGCTTTACGGTA
TCGCCGCTCCCGATTCGCAGCGCATCGCCTTCTATCGCCTTCTTGACGAGTTCTTCTGAGCGGGACTCTG
GGGTTCGAAATGACCGACCAAGCGACGCCCAACCTGCCATCACGAGATTTCGATTCCACCGCCGCCTTCT
ATGAAAGGTTGGGCTTCGGAATCGTTTTCCGGGACGCCGGCTGGATGATCCTCCAGCGCGGGGATCTCAT
GCTGGAGTTCTTCGCCCACCCTAGGGGGAGGCTAACTGAAACACGGAAGGAGACAATACCGGAAGGAACC
CGCGCTATGACGGCAATAAAAAGACAGAATAAAACGCACGGTGTTGGGTCGTTTGTTCATAAACGCGGGG
TTCGGTCCCAGGGCTGGCACTCTGTCGATACCCCACCGAGACCCCATTGGGGCCAATACGCCCGCGTTTC
TTCCTTTTCCCCACCCCACCCCCCAAGTTCGGGTGAAGGCCCAGGGCTCGCAGCCAACGTCGGGGCGGCA
GGCCCTGCCATAGCCTCAGGTTACTCATATATACTTTAGATTGATTTAAAACTTCATTTTTAATTTAAAA
GGATCTAGGTGAAGATCCTTTTTGATAATCTCATGACCAAAATCCCTTAACGTGAGTTTTCGTTCCACTG
AGCGTCAGACCCCGTAGAAAAGATCAAAGGATCTTCTTGAGATCCTTTTTTTCTGCGCGTAATCTGCTGC
TTGCAAACAAAAAAACCACCGCTACCAGCGGTGGTTTGTTTGCCGGATCAAGAGCTACCAACTCTTTTTC
CGAAGGTAACTGGCTTCAGCAGAGCGCAGATACCAAATACTGTTCTTCTAGTGTAGCCGTAGTTAGGCCA
CCACTTCAAGAACTCTGTAGCACCGCCTACATACCTCGCTCTGCTAATCCTGTTACCAGTGGCTGCTGCC
AGTGGCGATAAGTCGTGTCTTACCGGGTTGGACTCAAGACGATAGTTACCGGATAAGGCGCAGCGGTCGG
GCTGAACGGGGGGTTCGTGCACACAGCCCAGCTTGGAGCGAACGACCTACACCGAACTGAGATACCTACA
GCGTGAGCTATGAGAAAGCGCCACGCTTCCCGAAGGGAGAAAGGCGGACAGGTATCCGGTAAGCGGCAGG
GTCGGAACAGGAGAGCGCACGAGGGAGCTTCCAGGGGGAAACGCCTGGTATCTTTATAGTCCTGTCGGGT
TTCGCCACCTCTGACTTGAGCGTCGATTTTTGTGATGCTCGTCAGGGGGGCGGAGCCTATGGAAAAACGC
CAGCAACGCGGCCTTT
Features (pLannotate 1.2.2; 16 found; start..end, strand, type, name):
     27..86      +  rep_origin     RSF ori (fragment): Plasmids containing the RSF 1030 origin of replication can be propagated in E. coli cells that contain additional plasmids with compatible origins.
    154..457     +  enhancer       CMV enhancer: human cytomegalovirus immediate early enhancer
    458..661     +  promoter       CMV promoter: human cytomegalovirus (CMV) immediate early promoter
    706..1422    +  CDS            EGFP: EGFP is a basic (constitutively fluorescent) green fluorescent protein published in 1996, derived from Aequorea victoria. It is reported to be a rapidly-maturing weak dimer with moderate acid sensitivity.
   1444..2517    +  CDS            SLC9A3R1: NHRF1_HUMAN - Also known as NHERF, NHERF1. Experimental evidence at protein level: Swiss-Prot protein existence level 1. Scaffold protein that connects plasma membrane proteins with members of the ezrin/moesin/radixin family and thereby helps to link them to the actin cytoskeleton and to regulate their surface expression. Necessary for recycling of internalized ADRB2. Was first known to play a role in the regulation of the activity and subcellular location of SLC9A3. Necessary for cAMP-mediated phosphorylation and inhibition of SLC9A3. May enhance Wnt signaling. May participate in HTR4 targeti
   2534..2570    +  misc_feature   MCS (fragment): multiple cloning site
   2587..2671    +  CDS            large T antigen (fragment): large T antigen from SV40 (simian virus 40)
   2694..2815    +  polyA_signal   SV40 poly(A) signal: SV40 polyadenylation signal
   2849..3277    -  rep_origin     f1 ori (sequence partly withheld): f1 bacteriophage origin of replication; arrow indicates direction of (+) strand synthesis
   3304..3408    +  promoter       AmpR promoter: bla
   3410..3767    +  promoter       SV40 promoter: SV40 enhancer and early promoter
   3802..4596    +  CDS            NeoR/KanR: aminoglycoside phosphotransferase from Tn5; aph(3')-II (or nptII); confers resistance to neomycin, kanamycin, and G418 (Geneticin®)
   4617..4769    +  CDS            ble (fragment): BLE_KLEPN - Experimental evidence at protein level: Swiss-Prot protein existence level 1. Binding protein with a strong affinity to the bleomycin family of antibiotics. Binds to CL990; an antimitotic-antibiotic compound. From Klebsiella pneumoniae.
   4828..4875    +  polyA_signal   HSV TK poly(A) signal: herpes simplex virus thymidine kinase polyadenylation signal (Cole and Stacy, 1985)
   4966..4982    -  polyA_signal   bGH poly(A) signal (fragment): bovine growth hormone polyadenylation signal
   5204..5792    +  rep_origin     ori: high-copy-number ColE1/pMB1/pBR322/pUC origin of replication
