[The description below was written by a language model from this plasmid's Addgene catalogue record and pLannotate feature annotations shown in this document.]
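Description:
GFP-NHERF1 PDZ2* is a mammalian expression plasmid built on a pEGFP backbone (5,813 nt in the sequenced record) that produces human NHERF1, also known as EBP50 or SLC9A3R1, fused to EGFP. The human cytomegalovirus immediate early enhancer and promoter drive the EGFP coding sequence. The NHERF1 open reading frame follows shortly downstream, so the fluorescent tag sits at the N-terminus of the scaffold protein. An SV40 polyadenylation signal terminates the transcript just past a remnant of the multiple cloning site. The insert carries a mutation in the second PDZ domain that changes the conserved GYGF motif to GYAA. This motif forms part of the carboxylate-binding loop that PDZ domains use to engage the C-terminal tails of their ligands, so the substitution is generally expected to disable ligand binding by PDZ2 and leave the rest of the protein intact.

In E. coli the plasmid replicates at high copy from a pUC-type ColE1 origin and is selected with kanamycin. The Tn5 aminoglycoside phosphotransferase gene (NeoR/KanR) sits behind a tandem bacterial bla promoter and SV40 early promoter and ends in the HSV TK polyadenylation signal. This arrangement gives kanamycin resistance in bacteria and should also allow G418 selection in mammalian cells. An f1 origin is present for single-stranded DNA production. The short RSF ori, large T antigen, ble and bGH poly(A) hits are only fragmentary annotations, probably backbone remnants or partial matches with no function.

NHERF1 links plasma membrane proteins to ezrin/radixin/moesin family members and the actin cytoskeleton. The construct suits live or fixed-cell imaging of the tagged protein and tests of how PDZ2 interactions contribute to its localisation and function, for example in the microvillar assembly studied in the associated publication.
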