Addgene plasmid #195212: GFP-NHERF1 PDZ2*
Purpose: Mammalian expression vector for GFP tagged NHERF1. PDZ2 GYGF>GYAA motif mutant
Depositing lab: Anthony Bretscher & David Bryant. Depositing organization: Cornell University. Publication: The scaffolding protein EBP50 regulates microvillar assembly in a phosphorylation-dependent manner. Garbett D, LaLonde DP, Bretscher A. J Cell Biol. 2010 Oct 18;191(2):397-413. doi: 10.1083/jcb.201004115. Epub 2010 Oct 11. PubMed 20937695.
Backbone
  Vector backbone: pEGFP
  Vector type: Mammalian Expression
Growth in bacteria
  Bacterial resistance: Kanamycin, 50 μg/mL
  Growth temperature: 37°C
  Growth strain: DH5alpha
  Copy number: High Copy
Gene/Insert
  Gene/Insert name: NHERF1
  Species: H. sapiens (human)
  Mutation: PDZ2 GYGF>GYAA
  Entrez Gene: NHERF1 (a.k.a. EBP50, NHE-RF, NHERF, NHERF-1, NPHLOP2, SLC9A3R1)
Terms and licenses: Academic/Nonprofit Terms; Industry Terms: Not Available to Industry
How to cite: GFP-NHERF1 PDZ2* was a gift from Anthony Bretscher & David Bryant (Addgene plasmid # 195212 ; http://n2t.net/addgene:195212 ; RRID:Addgene_195212)
